>Addgene plasmid #191496 | Lentiviral-KOR-FRB | addgene full sequence | sequence record 377855 | Addgene NGS Result
TTAATGTAGTCTTATGCAATACTCTTGTAGTCTTGCAACATGGTAACGATGAGTTAGCAACATGCCTTAC
AAGGAGAGAAAAAGCACCGTGCATGCCGATTGGTGGAAGTAAGGTGGTACGATCGTGCCTTATTAGGAAG
GCAACAGACGGGTCTGACATGGATTGGACGAACCACTGAATTGCCGCATTGCAGAGATATTGTATTTAAG
TGCCTAGCTCGATACATAAACGGGTCTCTCTGGTTAGACCAGATCTGAGCCTGGGAGCTCTCTGGCTAAC
TAGGGAACCCACTGCTTAAGCCTCAATAAAGCTTGCCTTGAGTGCTTCAAGTAGTGTGTGCCCGTCTGTT
GTGTGACTCTGGTAACTAGAGATCCCTCAGACCCTTTTAGTCAGTGTGGAAAATCTCTAGCAGTGGCGCC
CGAACAGGGACTTGAAAGCGAAAGGGAAACCAGAGGAGCTCTCTCGACGCAGGACTCGGCTTGCTGAAGC
GCGCACGGCAAGAGGCGAGGGGCGGCGACTGGTGAGTACGCCAAAAATTTTGACTAGCGGAGGCTAGAAG
GAGAGAGATGGGTGCGAGAGCGTCAGTATTAAGCGGGGGAGAATTAGATCGCGATGGGAAAAAATTCGGT
TAAGGCCAGGGGGAAAGAAAAAATATAAATTAAAACATATAGTATGGGCAAGCAGGGAGCTAGAACGATT
CGCAGTTAATCCTGGCCTGTTAGAAACATCAGAAGGCTGTAGACAAATACTGGGACAGCTACAACCATCC
CTTCAGACAGGATCAGAAGAACTTAGATCATTATATAATACAGTAGCAACCCTCTATTGTGTGCATCAAA
GGATAGAGATAAAAGACACCAAGGAAGCTTTAGACAAGATAGAGGAAGAGCAAAACAAAAGTAAGACCAC
CGCACAGCAAGCGGCCGCTGATCTTCAGACCTGGAGGAGGAGATATGAGGGACAATTGGAGAAGTGAATT
ATATAAATATAAAGTAGTAAAAATTGAACCATTAGGAGTAGCACCCACCAAGGCAAAGAGAAGAGTGGTG
CAGAGAGAAAAAAGAGCAGTGGGAATAGGAGCTTTGTTCCTTGGGTTCTTGGGAGCAGCAGGAAGCACTA
TGGGCGCAGCGTCAATGACGCTGACGGTACAGGCCAGACAATTATTGTCTGGTATAGTGCAGCAGCAGAA
CAATTTGCTGAGGGCTATTGAGGCGCAACAGCATCTGTTGCAACTCACAGTCTGGGGCATCAAGCAGCTC
CAGGCAAGAATCCTGGCTGTGGAAAGATACCTAAAGGATCAACAGCTCCTGGGGATTTGGGGTTGCTCTG
GAAAACTCATTTGCACCACTGCTGTGCCTTGGAATGCTAGTTGGAGTAATAAATCTCTGGAACAGATTTG
GAATCACACGACCTGGATGGAGTGGGACAGAGAAATTAACAATTACACAAGCTTAATACACTCCTTAATT
GAAGAATCGCAAAACCAGCAAGAAAAGAATGAACAAGAATTATTGGAATTAGATAAATGGGCAAGTTTGT
GGAATTGGTTTAACATAACAAATTGGCTGTGGTATATAAAATTATTCATAATGATAGTAGGAGGCTTGGT
AGGTTTAAGAATAGTTTTTGCTGTACTTTCTATAGTGAATAGAGTTAGGCAGGGATATTCACCATTATCG
TTTCAGACCCACCTCCCAACCCCGAGAGCGCTGCCGTCTGGACCGATGGCTGTGTGGAAGTGCTCGCCGA
TAGTGGAAACAGACGCCCCAGCACTCGTCCTAGGGCAAAGGATCTGCAGTAATGAGAATTCTAGATCTTG
AGACAAATGGCAGTATTCATCCACAATTTTAAAAGAAAAGGGGGGATTGGGGGGTACAGTGCAGGGGAAA
GAATAGTAGACATAATAGCAACAGACATACAAACTAAAGAATTACAAAAACAAATTACAAAAATTCAAAA
TTTTCGGGTTTATTACAGGGACAGCAGAGATCCACTTTGGCGCCGGCTCGAGGGGGCCCGGGGTTATTAA
TAGTAATCAATTACGGGGTCATTAGTTCATAGCCCATATATGGAGTTCCGCGTTACATAACTTACGGTAA
ATGGCCCGCCTGGCTGACCGCCCAACGACCCCCGCCCATTGACGTCAATAATGACGTATGTTCCCATAGT
AACGCCAATAGGGACTTTCCATTGACGTCAATGGGTGGAGTATTTACGGTAAACTGCCCACTTGGCAGTA
CATCAAGTGTATCATATGCCAAGTACGCCCCCTATTGACGTCAATGACGGTAAATGGCCCGCCTGGCATT
ATGCCCAGTACATGACCTTATGGGACTTTCCTACTTGGCAGTACATCTACGTATTAGTCATCGCTATTAC
CATGGTGATGCGGTTTTGGCAGTACATCAATGGGCGTGGATAGCGGTTTGACTCACGGGGATTTCCAAGT
CTCCACCCCATTGACGTCAATGGGAGTTTGTTTTGGCACCAAAATCAACGGGACTTTCCAAAATGTCGTA
ACAACTCCGCCCCATTGACGCAAATGGGCGGTAGGCGTGTACGGTGGGAGGTCTATATAAGCAGAGCTCT
CTGGCTAACTGTCGGGATCCACCGCTAGCATGAAGACGATCATCGCCCTGAGCTACATCTTCTGCCTGGT
GTTCGCCGACTACAAGGACGATGATGACGCCATGGACAGCCCCATTCAAATCTTCCGGGGCGAGCCCGGA
CCAACCTGCGCTCCAAGCGCTTGCCTGCCACCGAATTCTAGTGCATGGTTCCCAGGGTGGGCAGAGCCCG
ATAGCAATGGCTCAGCCGGGTCCGAGGATGCGCAGCTTGAACCCGCTCACATCTCACCCGCTATCCCTGT
CATTATTACGGCAGTCTACTCAGTTGTTTTCGTTGTGGGCCTGGTTGGAAATAGCCTCGTGATGTTTGTG
ATTATCAGGTATACTAAAATGAAGACCGCCACGAATATCTACATCTTTAACCTGGCTCTGGCTGACGCCT
TGGTGACCACCACTATGCCATTTCAGTCCACCGTCTATCTTATGAACTCTTGGCCATTCGGCGACGTTCT
GTGCAAGATTGTCATTTCCATTGACTATTATAATATGTTTACATCAATCTTTACGCTTACAATGATGAGC
GTGGACCGATACATTGCTGTTTGCCATCCGGTGAAAGCACTGGATTTTCGCACCCCCTTGAAGGCCAAGA
TTATCAATATCTGTATTTGGCTCCTGTCCTCATCCGTCGGAATTTCCGCCATTGTCTTGGGTGGTACAAA
GGTGAGGGAGGACGTGGACGTTATAGAGTGCAGCCTGCAGTTCCCTGACGATGACTACAGCTGGTGGGAC
CTTTTTATGAAGATCTGTGTCTTCATTTTTGCTTTCGTCATCCCCGTGCTGATTATCATAGTGTGCTATA
CACTGATGATATTGCGGCTGAAATCTGTGCGCCTGCTGAGCGGCAGCCGCGAAAAGGATCGGAATCTGCG
CCGAATCACACGCCTCGTGCTGGTTGTAGTCGCTGTCTTCGTGGTATGCTGGACCCCAATCCACATTTTC
ATCCTGGTGGAAGCTCTGGGATCCACCTCTCACTCCACTGCCGCACTTAGCTCATATTACTTCTGCATTG
CCTTGGGCTACACTAATTCCTCACTGAATCCCATTCTGTACGCATTTCTTGACGAGAACTTCAAACGGTG
CTTTAGAGACTTTTGCTTCCCCCTCAAGATGCGCATGGAGCGGCAGTCAACCAGCCGAGTCCGGAATACG
GTCCAGGATCCCGCCTATCTGCGGGACATCGACGGCATGAACAAGCCTGTGCAGGGCGCGCCCAAGGGCT
CGGGCTCGACCTCGGGCTCGGGCGTGGCCATCCTGTGGCACGAGATGTGGCATGAAGGCCTGGAAGAGGC
ATCTCGTTTGTACTTTGGGGAAAGGAACGTGAAAGGCATGTTTGAGGTGCTGGAGCCCTTGCATGCTATG
ATGGAACGGGGCCCCCAGACTCTGAAGGAAACATCCTTTAATCAGGCCTATGGTCGAGATTTAATGGAGG
CCCAAGAGTGGTGCAGGAAGTACATGAAATCAGGGAATGTCAAGGACCTCACCCAAGCCTGGGACCTCTA
TTATCATGTGTTCCGACGAATCTCATAGACGCGTTAAGTCGACAATCAACCTCTGGATTACAAAATTTGT
GAAAGATTGACTGGTATTCTTAACTATGTTGCTCCTTTTACGCTATGTGGATACGATGCTTTAATGCCTT
TGTATCATGCTATTGCTTCCCGTATGGCTTTCATTTTCTCCTCCTTGTATAAATCCTGGTTGCTGTCTCT
TTATGAGGAGTTGTGGCCCGTTGTCAGGCAACGTGGCGTGGTGTGCACTGTGTTTGCTGACGCAACCCCC
ACTGGTTGGGGCATTGCCACCACCTGTCAGCTCCTTTCCGGGACTTTCGCTTTCCCCCTCCCTATTGCCA
CGGCGGAACTCATCGCCGCCTGCCTTGCCCGCTGCTGGACAGGGGCTCGGCTGTTGGGCACTGACAATTC
CGTGGTGTTGTCGGGGAAATCATCGTCCTTTCCTTGGCTGCTCGCCTGTGTTGCCACCTGGATTCTGCGC
GGGACGTCCTTCTGCTACGTCCCTTCGGCCCTCAATCCAGCGGACCTTCCTTCCCGCGGCCTGCTGCCGG
CTCTGCGGCCTCTTCCGCGTCTTCGCCTTCGCCCTCAGACGAGTCGGATCTCCCTTTGGGCCGCCTCCCC
GCGTCGACTTTAAGACCAATGACTTACAAGGCAGCTGTAGATCTTAGCCACTTTTTAAAAGAAAAGGGGG
GACTGGAAGGGCTAATTCACTCCCAACGAAGACAAGATCTGCTTTTTGCTTGTACTGGGTCTCTCTGGTT
AGACCAGATCTGAGCCTGGGAGCTCTCTGGCTAACTAGGGAACCCACTGCTTAAGCCTCAATAAAGCTTG
CCTTGAGTGCTTCAAGTAGTGTGTGCCCGTCTGTTGTGTGACTCTGGTAACTAGAGATCCCTCAGACCCT
TTTAGTCAGTGTGGAAAATCTCTAGCAGTACGTATAGTAGTTCATGTCATCTTATTATTCAGTATTTATA
ACTTGCAAAGAAATGAATATCAGAGAGTGAGAGGAACTTGTTTATTGCAGCTTATAATGGTTACAAATAA
AGCAATAGCATCACAAATTTCACAAATAAAGCATTTTTTTCACTGCATTCTAGTTGTGGTTTGTCCAAAC
TCATCAATGTATCTTATCATGTCTGGCTCTAGCTATCCCGCCCCTAACTCCGCCCATCCCGCCCCTAACT
CCGCCCAGTTCCGCCCATTCTCCGCCCCATGGCTGACTAATTTTTTTTATTTATGCAGAGGCCGAGGCCG
CCTCGGCCTCTGAGCTATTCCAGAAGTAGTGAGGAGGCTTTTTTGGAGGCCTAGGGACGTACCCAATTCG
CCCTATAGTGAGTCGTATTACGCGCGCTCACTGGCCGTCGTTTTACAACGTCGTGACTGGGAAAACCCTG
GCGTTACCCAACTTAATCGCCTTGCAGCACATCCCCCTTTCGCCAGCTGGCGTAATAGCGAAGAGGCCCG
CACCGATCGCCCTTCCCAACAGTTGCGCAGCCTGAATGGCGAATGGG
[124 nt withheld, positions 5648-5771]
C
[91 nt withheld, positions 5773-5863]
A
[49 nt withheld, positions 5865-5913]
CCTTTGACGTTGGAGTCCACGTTCTTT
[37 nt withheld, positions 5941-5977]
ACCCTATCTCGGTCTATTCTTTTGATTTATAAGGGATTTTGCCGATTTCGGCCTATTGGTTAAAAAATGA
GCTGATTTAACAAAAATTTAACGCGAATTTTAACAAAATATTAACGCTTACAATTTAGGTGGCACTTTTC
GGGGAAATGTGCGCGGAACCCCTATTTGTTTATTTTTCTAAATACATTCAAATATGTATCCGCTCATGAG
ACAATAACCCTGATAAATGCTTCAATAATATTGAAAAAGGAAGAGTATGAGTATTCAACATTTCCGTGTC
GCCCTTATTCCCTTTTTTGCGGCATTTTGCCTTCCTGTTTTTGCTCACCCAGAAACGCTGGTGAAAGTAA
AAGATGCTGAAGATCAGTTGGGTGCACGAGTGGGTTACATCGAACTGGATCTCAACAGCGGTAAGATCCT
TGAGAGTTTTCGCCCCGAAGAACGTTTTCCAATGATGAGCACTTTTAAAGTTCTGCTATGTGGCGCGGTA
TTATCCCGTATTGACGCCGGGCAAGAGCAACTCGGTCGCCGCATACACTATTCTCAGAATGACTTGGTTG
AGTACTCACCAGTCACAGAAAAGCATCTTACGGATGGCATGACAGTAAGAGAATTATGCAGTGCTGCCAT
AACCATGAGTGATAACACTGCGGCCAACTTACTTCTGACAACGATCGGAGGACCGAAGGAGCTAACCGCT
TTTTTGCACAACATGGGGGATCATGTAACTCGCCTTGATCGTTGGGAACCGGAGCTGAATGAAGCCATAC
CAAACGACGAGCGTGACACCACGATGCCTGTAGCAATGGCAACAACGTTGCGCAAACTATTAACTGGCGA
ACTACTTACTCTAGCTTCCCGGCAACAATTAATAGACTGGATGGAGGCGGATAAAGTTGCAGGACCACTT
CTGCGCTCGGCCCTTCCGGCTGGCTGGTTTATTGCTGATAAATCTGGAGCCGGTGAGCGTGGGTCTCGCG
GTATCATTGCAGCACTGGGGCCAGATGGTAAGCCCTCCCGTATCGTAGTTATCTACACGACGGGGAGTCA
GGCAACTATGGATGAACGAAATAGACAGATCGCTGAGATAGGTGCCTCACTGATTAAGCATTGGTAACTG
TCAGACCAAGTTTACTCATATATACTTTAGATTGATTTAAAACTTCATTTTTAATTTAAAAGGATCTAGG
TGAAGATCCTTTTTGATAATCTCATGACCAAAATCCCTTAACGTGAGTTTTCGTTCCACTGAGCGTCAGA
CCCCGTAGAAAAGATCAAAGGATCTTCTTGAGATCCTTTTTTTCTGCGCGTAATCTGCTGCTTGCAAACA
AAAAAACCACCGCTACCAGCGGTGGTTTGTTTGCCGGATCAAGAGCTACCAACTCTTTTTCCGAAGGTAA
CTGGCTTCAGCAGAGCGCAGATACCAAATACTGTTCTTCTAGTGTAGCCGTAGTTAGGCCACCACTTCAA
GAACTCTGTAGCACCGCCTACATACCTCGCTCTGCTAATCCTGTTACCAGTGGCTGCTGCCAGTGGCGAT
AAGTCGTGTCTTACCGGGTTGGACTCAAGACGATAGTTACCGGATAAGGCGCAGCGGTCGGGCTGAACGG
GGGGTTCGTGCACACAGCCCAGCTTGGAGCGAACGACCTACACCGAACTGAGATACCTACAGCGTGAGCT
ATGAGAAAGCGCCACGCTTCCCGAAGGGAGAAAGGCGGACAGGTATCCGGTAAGCGGCAGGGTCGGAACA
GGAGAGCGCACGAGGGAGCTTCCAGGGGGAAACGCCTGGTATCTTTATAGTCCTGTCGGGTTTCGCCACC
TCTGACTTGAGCGTCGATTTTTGTGATGCTCGTCAGGGGGGCGGAGCCTATGGAAAAACGCCAGCAACGC
GGCCTTTTTACGGTTCCTGGCCTTTTGCTGGCCTTTTGCTCACATGTTCTTTCCTGCGTTATCCCCTGAT
TCTGTGGATAACCGTATTACCGCCTTTGAGTGAGCTGATACCGCTCGCCGCAGCCGAACGACCGAGCGCA
GCGAGTCAGTGAGCGAGGAAGCGGAAGAGCGCCCAATACGCAAACCGCCTCTCCCCGCGCGTTGGCCGAT
TCATTAATGCAGCTGGCACGACAGGTTTCCCGACTGGAAAGCGGGCAGTGAGCGCAACGCAATTAATGTG
AGTTAGCTCACTCATTAGGCACCCCAGGCTTTACACTTTATGCTTCCGGCTCGTATGTTGTGTGGAATTG
TGAGCGGATAACAATTTCACACAGGAAACAGCTATGACCATGATTACGCCAAGCGCGCAATTAACCCTCA
CTAAAGGGAACAAAAGCTGGAGCTGCAAGC
Features (pLannotate 1.2.2; 28 found; start..end, strand, type, name):
      5..231     +  promoter       RSV promoter: Rous sarcoma virus enhancer/promoter
    232..412     +  LTR            5' LTR (truncated): truncated 5' long terminal repeat (LTR) from HIV-1
    459..584     +  misc_feature   HIV-1 Ψ: packaging signal of human immunodeficiency virus type 1
    568..931     +  CDS            HIV-1 gag (fragment): gag protein from human immunodeficiency virus 1; gag
   1077..1310    +  misc_feature   RRE: The Rev response element (RRE) of HIV-1 allows for Rev-dependent mRNA export from the nucleus to the cytoplasm.
   1707..1793    +  CDS            hph (fragment): KHYB_ECOLX - Experimental evidence at protein level: Swiss-Prot protein existence level 1. The aminoglycoside phosphotransferases achieve inactivation of their antibiotic substrates by phosphorylation. Only phosphorylates hygromycin and closely related compounds such as demethyl analogs and destomycin. From Escherichia coli.
   1847..1964    +  misc_feature   cPPT/CTS: central polypurine tract and central termination sequence of HIV-1
   2081..2384    +  enhancer       CMV enhancer: human cytomegalovirus immediate early enhancer
   2385..2588    +  promoter       CMV promoter: human cytomegalovirus (CMV) immediate early promoter
   2668..2688    +  CDS            3xFLAG (fragment): three tandem FLAG® epitope tags
   2692..3831    +  CDS            OPRK1: OPRK_HUMAN - Also known as OPRK. Experimental evidence at protein level: Swiss-Prot protein existence level 1. G-protein coupled opioid receptor that functions as receptor for endogenous alpha-neoendorphins and dynorphins, but has low affinity for beta-endorphins. Also functions as receptor for various synthetic opioids and for the psychoactive diterpene salvinorin A. Ligand binding causes a conformation change that triggers signaling via guanine nucleotide-binding proteins (G proteins) and modulates the activity of down-stream effectors, such as adenylate cyclase. Signaling leads to the inhib
   3880..4155    +  CDS            FRB: FKBP-rapamycin binding domain of human FRAP
   4174..4762    +  misc_feature   WPRE: woodchuck hepatitis virus posttranscriptional regulatory element
   4813..4832    +  misc_feature   cPPT/CTS (fragment): central polypurine tract and central termination sequence of HIV-1
   4834..5067    +  LTR            3' LTR (ΔU3): self-inactivating 3' long terminal repeat (LTR) from HIV-1
   5145..5266    +  polyA_signal   SV40 poly(A) signal: SV40 polyadenylation signal
   5306..5441    +  rep_origin     SV40 ori: SV40 origin of replication
   5462..5480    -  promoter       T7 promoter: promoter for bacteriophage T7 RNA polymerase
   5488..5643    +  CDS            lacZα (fragment): LacZα fragment of β-galactosidase; lacZ fragment
   5648..6076    +  rep_origin     f1 ori (sequence partly withheld): f1 bacteriophage origin of replication; arrow indicates direction of (+) strand synthesis
   6129..6233    +  promoter       AmpR promoter: bla
   6234..7094    +  CDS            AmpR: β-lactamase; bla; confers resistance to ampicillin, carbenicillin, and related antibiotics
   7265..7853    +  rep_origin     ori: high-copy-number ColE1/pMB1/pBR322/pUC origin of replication
   8036..8128    +  CDS            lacI (fragment): lac repressor; lacI; The lac repressor binds to the lac operator to inhibit transcription in E. coli. This inhibition can be relieved by adding lactose or isopropyl-β-D-thiogalactopyranoside (IPTG).
   8141..8162    +  protein_bind   CAP binding site: CAP binding activates transcription in the presence of cAMP. E. coli catabolite activator protein
   8177..8207    +  promoter       lac promoter: promoter for the E. coli lac operon
   8215..8231    +  protein_bind   lac operator: The lac repressor binds to the lac operator to inhibit transcription in E. coli. This inhibition can be relieved by adding lactose or isopropyl-β-D-thiogalactopyranoside (IPTG). lac repressor encoded by lacI
   8276..8294    +  promoter       T3 promoter: promoter for bacteriophage T3 RNA polymerase
