[The description below was written by a language model from this plasmid's Addgene catalogue record and pLannotate feature annotations shown in this document.]
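Description:
Lentiviral-KOR-FRB is a third-generation-style, self-inactivating HIV-1 lentiviral transfer plasmid for delivering a human kappa opioid receptor fusion into mammalian cells. In bacteria it is maintained by a high-copy ColE1/pUC origin and selected with ampicillin through the bla gene. The backbone also carries an f1 origin, an SV40 origin, and leftover cloning-vector elements (lac promoter/operator, lacZα and lacI fragments, T3 and T7 promoters). The viral genome is transcribed from an RSV promoter fused to a truncated 5' LTR, so it should not need Tat. It contains the Ψ packaging signal with a gag fragment, the RRE for Rev-dependent nuclear export, the cPPT/CTS, and a ΔU3 3' LTR followed by an SV40 polyadenylation signal. A short match to hph appears to be a fragment only, and no mammalian selection marker or fluorescent reporter is annotated.

The payload is driven by the CMV enhancer and promoter. It consists of a short FLAG-type epitope sequence (annotated as a fragment of 3xFLAG) immediately upstream of the OPRK1 coding sequence, followed downstream by FRB, the FKBP-rapamycin binding domain of human FRAP. The layout is consistent with a receptor tagged at the N terminus and fused to FRB at the C terminus. A WPRE after the coding region enhances transcript expression.

The record describes the plasmid as component 1 of a rapamycin-dependent opioid sensor for the kappa opioid receptor. FRB dimerises with FKBP in the presence of rapamycin, which would presumably recruit a partner component to the receptor, but the partner construct and the readout are not described in this record.
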