Addgene plasmid #191496: Lentiviral-KOR-FRB
Purpose: Rapamycin-dependent opioid sensor for the kappa opioid receptor (component 1)
Depositing lab: Wenjing Wang. Depositing organization: University of Michigan. Publication: A Modular Fluorescent Sensor Motif Used to Detect Opioids, Protein-Protein Interactions, and Protease Activity. Kroning KE, Li M, Shen J, Fiel H, Nassar M, Wang W. ACS Chem Biol. 2022 Aug 19;17(8):2212-2220. doi: 10.1021/acschembio.2c00364. Epub 2022 Aug 4. PubMed 35925780.
Backbone
  Vector backbone: Lentiviral
  Vector type: Lentiviral
Growth in bacteria
  Bacterial resistance: Ampicillin, 100 μg/mL
  Growth temperature: 37°C
  Growth strain: NEB Stable
  Copy number: High Copy
Gene/Insert
  Gene/Insert name: KOR-FRB
  Species: H. sapiens (human)
  Promoter: CMV
  Cloning method: Restriction Enzyme; 5′ cloning site Unknown (unknown if destroyed); 3′ cloning site Unknown (unknown if destroyed)
Terms and licenses: Academic/Nonprofit Terms; Industry Terms: Not Available to Industry
How to cite: Lentiviral-KOR-FRB was a gift from Wenjing Wang (Addgene plasmid # 191496 ; http://n2t.net/addgene:191496 ; RRID:Addgene_191496)
